>Addgene plasmid #73235 | MAPK3 | addgene full sequence | sequence record 137225 | Addgene assembled sequence
TAATACGACTCACTATAGGGGAATTGTGAGCGGATAACAATTCCCCTCTAGAAATAATTTTGTTTAACTT
TAAGAAGGAGATATACATATGCACCATCATCATCATCATTCTTCTGGTGTAGATCTGGGTACCGAGAACC
TGTACTTCCAATCCATGGCGGCGGCGGCGGCTCAGGGGGGCGGGGGCGGGGAGCCCCGTAGAACCGAGGG
GGTCGGCCCGGGGGTCCCGGGGGAGGTGGAGATGGTGAAGGGGCAGCCGTTCGACGTGGGCCCGCGCTAC
ACGCAGTTGCAGTACATCGGCGAGGGCGCGTACGGCATGGTCAGCTCGGCCTATGACCACGTGCGCAAGA
CTCGCGTGGCCATCAAGAAGATCAGCCCCTTCGAACATCAGACCTACTGCCAGCGCACGCTCCGGGAGAT
CCAGATCCTGCTGCGCTTCCGCCATGAGAATGTCATCGGCATCCGAGACATTCTGCGGGCGTCCACCCTG
GAAGCCATGAGAGATGTCTACATTGTGCAGGACCTGATGGAGACTGACCTGTACAAGTTGCTGAAAAGCC
AGCAGCTGAGCAATGACCATATCTGCTACTTCCTCTACCAGATCCTGCGGGGCCTCAAGTACATCCACTC
CGCCAACGTGCTCCACCGAGATCTAAAGCCCTCCAACCTGCTCATCAACACCACCTGCGACCTTAAGATT
TGTGATTTCGGCCTGGCCCGGATTGCCGATCCTGAGCATGACCACACCGGCTTCCTGACGGAGTATGTGG
CTACGCGCTGGTACCGGGCCCCAGAGATCATGCTGAACTCCAAGGGCTATACCAAGTCCATCGACATCTG
GTCTGTGGGCTGCATTCTGGCTGAGATGCTCTCTAACCGGCCCATCTTCCCTGGCAAGCACTACCTGGAT
CAGCTCAACCACATTCTGGGCATCCTGGGCTCCCCATCCCAGGAGGACCTGAATTGTATCATCAACATGA
AGGCCCGAAACTACCTACAGTCTCTGCCCTCCAAGACCAAGGTGGCTTGGGCCAAGCTTTTCCCCAAGTC
AGACTCCAAAGCCCTTGACCTGCTGGACCGGATGTTAACCTTTAACCCCAATAAACGGATCACAGTGGAG
GAAGCGCTGGCTCACCCCTACCTGGAGCAGTACTATGACCCGACGGATGAGCCAGTGGCCGAGGAGCCCT
TCACCTTCGCCATGGAGCTGGATGACCTACCTAAGGAGCGGCTGAAGGAGCTCATCTTCCAGGAGACAGC
ACGCTTCCAGCCCGGAGTGCTGGAGGCCCCCTAGTGACAGTAAAGGTGGATACGGATCCGAATTCGAGCT
CCGTCGACAAGCTTGCGGCCGCACTCGAGCACCACCACCACCACCACTGAGATCCGGCTGCTAACAAAGC
CCGAAAGGAAGCTGAGTTGGCTGCTGCCACCGCTGAGCAATAACTAGCATAACCCCTTGGGGCCTCTAAA
CGGGTCTTGAGGGGTTTTTTGCTGAAAGGAGGAACTATATCCGGATTGGCGAATGGG
[124 nt withheld, positions 1528-1651]
C
[91 nt withheld, positions 1653-1743]
A
[49 nt withheld, positions 1745-1793]
CCTTTGACGTTGGAGTCCACGTTCTTT
[37 nt withheld, positions 1821-1857]
ACCCTATCTCGGTCTATTCTTTTGATTTATAAGGGATTTTGCCGATTTCGGCCTATTGGTTAAAAAATGA
GCTGATTTAACAAAAATTTAACGCGAATTTTAACAAAATATTAACGTTTACAATTTCAGGTGGCACTTTT
CGGGGAAATGTGCGCGGAACCCCTATTTGTTTATTTTTCTAAATACATTCAAATATGTATCCGCTCATGA
ATTAATTCTTAGAAAAACTCATCGAGCATCAAATGAAACTGCAATTTATTCATATCAGGATTATCAATAC
CATATTTTTGAAAAAGCCGTTTCTGTAATGAAGGAGAAAACTCACCGAGGCAGTTCCATAGGATGGCAAG
ATCCTGGTATCGGTCTGCGATTCCGACTCGTCCAACATCAATACAACCTATTAATTTCCCCTCGTCAAAA
ATAAGGTTATCAAGTGAGAAATCACCATGAGTGACGACTGAATCCGGTGAGAATGGCAAAAGTTTATGCA
TTTCTTTCCAGACTTGTTCAACAGGCCAGCCATTACGCTCGTCATCAAAATCACTCGCATCAACCAAACC
GTTATTCATTCGTGATTGCGCCTGAGCGAGACGAAATACGCGATCGCTGTTAAAAGGACAATTACAAACA
GGAATCGAATGCAACCGGCGCAGGAACACTGCCAGCGCATCAACAATATTTTCACCTGAATCAGGATATT
CTTCTAATACCTGGAATGCTGTTTTCCCGGGGATCGCAGTGGTGAGTAACCATGCATCATCAGGAGTACG
GATAAAATGCTTGATGGTCGGAAGAGGCATAAATTCCGTCAGCCAGTTTAGTCTGACCATCTCATCTGTA
ACATCATTGGCAACGCTACCTTTGCCATGTTTCAGAAACAACTCTGGCGCATCGGGCTTCCCATACAATC
GATAGATTGTCGCACCTGATTGCCCGACATTATCGCGAGCCCATTTATACCCATATAAATCAGCATCCAT
GTTGGAATTTAATCGCGGCCTAGAGCAAGACGTTTCCCGTTGAATATGGCTCATAACACCCCTTGTATTA
CTGTTTATGTAAGCAGACAGTTTTATTGTTCATGACCAAAATCCCTTAACGTGAGTTTTCGTTCCACTGA
GCGTCAGACCCCGTAGAAAAGATCAAAGGATCTTCTTGAGATCCTTTTTTTCTGCGCGTAATCTGCTGCT
TGCAAACAAAAAAACCACCGCTACCAGCGGTGGTTTGTTTGCCGGATCAAGAGCTACCAACTCTTTTTCC
GAAGGTAACTGGCTTCAGCAGAGCGCAGATACCAAATACTGTCCTTCTAGTGTAGCCGTAGTTAGGCCAC
CACTTCAAGAACTCTGTAGCACCGCCTACATACCTCGCTCTGCTAATCCTGTTACCAGTGGCTGCTGCCA
GTGGCGATAAGTCGTGTCTTACCGGGTTGGACTCAAGACGATAGTTACCGGATAAGGCGCAGCGGTCGGG
CTGAACGGGGGGTTCGTGCACACAGCCCAGCTTGGAGCGAACGACCTACACCGAACTGAGATACCTACAG
CGTGAGCTATGAGAAAGCGCCACGCTTCCCGAAGGGAGAAAGGCGGACAGGTATCCGGTAAGCGGCAGGG
TCGGAACAGGAGAGCGCACGAGGGAGCTTCCAGGGGGAAACGCCTGGTATCTTTATAGTCCTGTCGGGTT
TCGCCACCTCTGACTTGAGCGTCGATTTTTGTGATGCTCGTCAGGGGGGCGGAGCCTATGGAAAAACGCC
AGCAACGCGGCCTTTTTACGGTTCCTGGCCTTTTGCTGGCCTTTTGCTCACATGTTCTTTCCTGCGTTAT
CCCCTGATTCTGTGGATAACCGTATTACCGCCTTTGAGTGAGCTGATACCGCTCGCCGCAGCCGAACGAC
CGAGCGCAGCGAGTCAGTGAGCGAGGAAGCGGAAGAGCGCCTGATGCGGTATTTTCTCCTTACGCATCTG
TGCGGTATTTCACACCGCATATATGGTGCACTCTCAGTACAATCTGCTCTGATGCCGCATAGTTAAGCCA
GTATACACTCCGCTATCGCTACGTGACTGGGTCATGGCTGCGCCCCGACACCCGCCAACACCCGCTGACG
CGCCCTGACGGGCTTGTCTGCTCCCGGCATCCGCTTACAGACAAGCTGTGACCGTCTCCGGGAGCTGCAT
GTGTCAGAGGTTTTCACCGTCATCACCGAAACGCGCGAGGCAGCTGCGGTAAAGCTCATCAGCGTGGTCG
TGAAGCGATTCACAGATGTCTGCCTGTTCATCCGCGTCCAGCTCGTTGAGTTTCTCCAGAAGCGTTAATG
TCTGGCTTCTGATAAAGCGGGCCATGTTAAGGGCGGTTTTTTCCTGTTTGGTCACTGATGCCTCCGTGTA
AGGGGGATTTCTGTTCATGGGGGTAATGATACCGATGAAACGAGAGAGGATGCTCACGATACGGGTTACT
GATGATGAACATGCCCGGTTACTGGAACGTTGTGAGGGTAAACAACTGGCGGTATGGATGCGGCGGGACC
AGAGAAAAATCACTCAGGGTCAATGCCAGCGCTTCGTTAATACAGATGTAGGTGTTCCACAGGGTAGCCA
GCAGCATCCTGCGATGCAGATCCGGAACATAATGGTGCAGGGCGCTGACTTCCGCGTTTCCAGACTTTAC
GAAACACGGAAACCGAAGACCATTCATGTTGTTGCTCAGGTCGCAGACGTTTTGCAGCAGCAGTCGCTTC
ACGTTCGCTCGCGTATCGGTGATTCATTCTGCTAACCAGTAAGGCAACCCCGCCAGCCTAGCCGGGTCCT
CAACGACAGGAGCACGATCATGCGCACCCGTGGGGCCGCCATGCCGGCGATAATGGCCTGCTTCTCGCCG
AAACGTTTGGTGGCGGGACCAGTGACGAAGGCTTGAGCGAGGGCGTGCAAGATTCCGAATACCGCAAGCG
ACAGGCCGATCATCGTCGCGCTCCAGCGAAAGCGGTCCTCGCCGAAAATGACCCAGAGCGCTGCCGGCAC
CTGTCCTACGAGTTGCATGATAAAGAAGACAGTCATAAGTGCGGCGACGATAGTCATGCCCCGCGCCCAC
CGGAAGGAGCTGACTGGGTTGAAGGCTCTCAAGGGCATCGGTCGAGATCCCGGTGCCTAATGAGTGAGCT
AACTTACATTAATTGCGTTGCGCTCACTGCCCGCTTTCCAGTCGGGAAACCTGTCGTGCCAGCTGCATTA
ATGAATCGGCCAACGCGCGGGGAGAGGCGGTTTGCGTATTGGGCGCCAGGGTGGTTTTTCTTTTCACCAG
TGAGACGGGCAACAGCTGATTGCCCTTCACCGCCTGGCCCTGAGAGAGTTGCAGCAAGCGGTCCACGCTG
GTTTGCCCCAGCAGGCGAAAATCCTGTTTGATGGTGGTTAACGGCGGGATATAACATGAGCTGTCTTCGG
TATCGTCGTATCCCACTACCGAGATATCCGCACCAACGCGCAGCCCGGACTCGGTAATGGCGCGCATTGC
GCCCAGCGCCATCTGATCGTTGGCAACCAGCATCGCAGTGGGAACGATGCCCTCATTCAGCATTTGCATG
GTTTGTTGAAAACCGGACATGGCACTCCAGTCGCCTTCCCGTTCCGCTATCGGCTGAATTTGATTGCGAG
TGAGATATTTATGCCAGCCAGCCAGACGCAGACGCGCCGAGACAGAACTTAATGGGCCCGCTAACAGCGC
GATTTGCTGGTGACCCAATGCGACCAGATGCTCCACGCCCAGTCGCGTACCGTCTTCATGGGAGAAAATA
ATACTGTTGATGGGTGTCTGGTCAGAGACATCAAGAAATAACGCCGGAACATTAGTGCAGGCAGCTTCCA
CAGCAATGGCATCCTGGTCATCCAGCGGATAGTTAATGATCAGCCCACTGACGCGTTGCGCGAGAAGATT
GTGCACCGCCGCTTTACAGGCTTCGACGCCGCTTCGTTCTACCATCGACACCACCACGCTGGCACCCAGT
TGATCGGCGCGAGATTTAATCGCCGCGACAATTTGCGACGGCGCGTGCAGGGCCAGACTGGAGGTGGCAA
CGCCAATCAGCAACGACTGTTTGCCCGCCAGTTGTTGTGCCACGCGGTTGGGAATGTAATTCAGCTCCGC
CATCGCCGCTTCCACTTTTTCCCGCGTTTTCGCAGAAACGTGGCTGGCCTGGTTCACCACGCGGGAAACG
GTCTGATAAGAGACACCGGCATACTCTGCGACATCGTATAACGTTACTGGTTTCACATTCACCACCCTGA
ATTGACTCTCTTCCGGGCGCTATCATGCCATACCGCGAAAGGTTTTGCGCCATTCGATGGTGTCCGGGAT
CTCGACGCTCTCCCTTATGCGACTCCTGCATTAGGAAGCAGCCCAGTAGTAGGTTGAGGCCGTTGAGCAC
CGCCGCCGCAAGGAATGGTGCATGCAAGGAGATGGCGCCCAACAGTCCCCCGGCCACGGGGCCTGCCACC
ATACCCACGCCGAAACAAGCGCTCATGAGCCCGAAGTGGCGAGCCCGATCTTCCCCATCGGTGATGTCGG
CGATATAGGCGCCAGCAACCGCACCTGTGGCGCCGGTGATGCCGGCCACGATGCGTCCGGCGTAGAGGAT
CGAGATCTCGATCCCGCGAAAT
Features (pLannotate 1.2.2; 19 found; start..end, strand, type, name):
      1..19      +  promoter       T7 promoter: promoter for bacteriophage T7 RNA polymerase
     20..44      +  protein_bind   lac operator: The lac repressor binds to the lac operator to inhibit transcription in E. coli. This inhibition can be relieved by adding lactose or isopropyl-β-D-thiogalactopyranoside (IPTG). lac repressor encoded by lacI
     59..81      +  RBS            RBS: efficient ribosome binding site from bacteriophage T7 gene 10 (Olins and Rangwala, 1989)
    155..1291    +  CDS            MAPK3: MK03_HUMAN - Also known as ERK1, PRKM3. Experimental evidence at protein level: Swiss-Prot protein existence level 1. Serine/threonine kinase which acts as an essential component of the MAP kinase signal transduction pathway. MAPK1/ERK2 and MAPK3/ERK1 are the 2 MAPKs which play an important role in the MAPK/ERK cascade. They participate also in a signaling cascade initiated by activated KIT and KITLG/SCF. Depending on the cellular context, the MAPK/ERK cascade mediates diverse biological functions such as cell growth, adhesion, survival and differentiation through the regulation of transcripti
   1360..1377    +  CDS            9xHis (fragment): 9xHis affinity tag
   1387..1436    +  CDS            SET1 (fragment): solubility-enhancement tag derived from T7 phage gene 10B
   1444..1491    +  terminator     T7 terminator: transcription terminator for bacteriophage T7 RNA polymerase
   1528..1983    +  rep_origin     f1 ori (sequence partly withheld): f1 bacteriophage origin of replication; arrow indicates direction of (+) strand synthesis
   2010..2067    +  promoter       AmpR promoter (fragment): bla
   2076..2891    -  CDS            KanR: aminoglycoside phosphotransferase; aph(3')-Ia; confers resistance to kanamycin in bacteria or G418 (Geneticin®) in eukaryotes
   3013..3601    +  rep_origin     ori: high-copy-number ColE1/pMB1/pBR322/pUC origin of replication
   3787..3929    -  misc_feature   bom: basis of mobility region from pBR322
   4031..4222    -  CDS            rop: Rop protein, which maintains plasmids at low copy number; rop
   4239..4619    +  CDS            YPB1_ECOLX: Protein predicted: Swiss-Prot protein existence level 4. From Escherichia coli.
   4691..4982    -  CDS            TcR (fragment): tetracycline efflux protein; tet; confers resistance to tetracycline
   4997..5018    -  protein_bind   CAP binding site: CAP binding activates transcription in the presence of cAMP. E. coli catabolite activator protein
   5031..6113    -  CDS            lacI: lac repressor; lacI; The lac repressor binds to the lac operator to inhibit transcription in E. coli. This inhibition can be relieved by adding lactose or isopropyl-β-D-thiogalactopyranoside (IPTG).
   6114..6191    -  promoter       lacI promoter: lacI
   6199..6478    -  CDS            TcR (fragment): tetracycline efflux protein; tet; confers resistance to tetracycline
