[The description below was written by a language model from this plasmid's Addgene catalogue record and pLannotate feature annotations shown in this document.]
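Description:
MAPK3 is a bacterial expression plasmid built on pNIC28-Bsa4, a pET-style T7 vector designed for ligation-independent cloning, and carries a human MAPK3 (ERK1, p44 MAPK) insert intended for recombinant protein production for structure determination. The catalogue notes that the insert (about 1.2 kb) may not be the full open reading frame; it encompasses the protein kinase domain annotated as residues 42–330. The 6.5 kb plasmid is selected with kanamycin through the aph(3')-Ia KanR gene and replicates from a ColE1/pBR322-type origin accompanied by the bom region and the rop gene, consistent with its listing as low copy. An f1 origin is also present, along with short non-functional remnants of the tetracycline resistance gene from the ancestral backbone.

Expression is driven by a T7 promoter followed by a lac operator and the strong T7 gene 10 ribosome binding site, with a T7 terminator downstream. The plasmid-borne lacI gene supplies repressor, so transcription stays low until IPTG induction in a host that provides T7 RNA polymerase. According to the catalogue, the backbone contributes an N-terminal hexahistidine tag followed by a TEV protease site, allowing metal-affinity purification and subsequent tag removal. This tag is not annotated separately in the feature table, but it would fit in the gap between the RBS and the MAPK3 coding region. The His-tag and T7 gene 10-derived fragments detected downstream of the insert appear to be vector remnants, and the record does not indicate that they are fused to the product. The depositor recommends an expression strain that co-expresses lambda phosphatase, which would be expected to yield dephosphorylated kinase, and links the construct to a deposited crystal structure.
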