Addgene plasmid #73235: MAPK3
Purpose: Bacterial expression for structure determination; may not be full ORF
Depositing lab: Nicola Burgess-Brown. Depositing organization: University of Oxford.
Backbone
  Vector backbone: pNIC28-Bsa4
  Backbone manufacturer: SGC, Addgene Plasmid #26103
  Vector type: Bacterial Expression
Growth in bacteria
  Bacterial resistance: Kanamycin, 50 μg/mL
  Growth temperature: 37°C
  Growth strain: DH5alpha
  Copy number: Low Copy
Gene/Insert
  Gene/Insert name: MAPK3 (alt names: MAPK3A-c011; gi|38257141)
  Species: H. sapiens (human)
  Insert size (bp): 1234
  Mutation: pfam00069:Pkinase 42-330
  Entrez Gene: MAPK3 (a.k.a. ERK-1, ERK1, ERT2, HS44KDAP, HUMKER1A, P44ERK1, P44MAPK, PRKM3, p44-ERK1, p44-MAPK)
  Promoter: T7
  Tag / fusion protein: His-6-TEV (N terminal on backbone)
  Cloning method: Ligation Independent Cloning
  Sequencing primers: 5′ T7; 3′ T7 terminal
Terms and licenses: Academic/Nonprofit Terms; Industry Terms: Not Available to Industry
Depositor comments: Use BL21(DE3)-R3-lambda-PPase for protein expression. See also 4QTB: http://www.thesgc.org/structures/4QTB
How to cite: MAPK3 was a gift from Nicola Burgess-Brown (Addgene plasmid # 73235 ; http://n2t.net/addgene:73235 ; RRID:Addgene_73235)
