>Addgene plasmid #73235 | MAPK3 | depositor partial sequence | sequence record 134749 | insert
ATGCACCATCATCATCATCATTCTTCTGGTGTAGATCTGGGTACCGAGAACCTGTACTTCCAATCCATGG
CGGCGGCGGCGGCTCAGGGGGGCGGGGGCGGGGAGCCCCGTAGAACCGAGGGGGTCGGCCCGGGGGTCCC
GGGGGAGGTGGAGATGGTGAAGGGGCAGCCGTTCGACGTGGGCCCGCGCTACACGCAGTTGCAGTACATC
GGCGAGGGCGCGTACGGCATGGTCAGCTCGGCCTATGACCACGTGCGCAAGACTCGCGTGGCCATCAAGA
AGATCAGCCCCTTCGAACATCAGACCTACTGCCAGCGCACGCTCCGGGAGATCCAGATCCTGCTGCGCTT
CCGCCATGAGAATGTCATCGGCATCCGAGACATTCTGCGGGCGTCCACCCTGGAAGCCATGAGAGATGTC
TACATTGTGCAGGACCTGATGGAGACTGACCTGTACAAGTTGCTGAAAAGCCAGCAGCTGAGCAATGACC
ATATCTGCTACTTCCTCTACCAGATCCTGCGGGGCCTCAAGTACATCCACTCCGCCAACGTGCTCCACCG
AGATCTAAAGCCCTCCAACCTGCTCATCAACACCACCTGCGACCTTAAGATTTGTGATTTCGGCCTGGCC
CGGATTGCCGATCCTGAGCATGACCACACCGGCTTCCTGACGGAGTATGTGGCTACGCGCTGGTACCGGG
CCCCAGAGATCATGCTGAACTCCAAGGGCTATACCAAGTCCATCGACATCTGGTCTGTGGGCTGCATTCT
GGCTGAGATGCTCTCTAACCGGCCCATCTTCCCTGGCAAGCACTACCTGGATCAGCTCAACCACATTCTG
GGCATCCTGGGCTCCCCATCCCAGGAGGACCTGAATTGTATCATCAACATGAAGGCCCGAAACTACCTAC
AGTCTCTGCCCTCCAAGACCAAGGTGGCTTGGGCCAAGCTTTTCCCCAAGTCAGACTCCAAAGCCCTTGA
CCTGCTGGACCGGATGTTAACCTTTAACCCCAATAAACGGATCACAGTGGAGGAAGCGCTGGCTCACCCC
TACCTGGAGCAGTACTATGACCCGACGGATGAGCCAGTGGCCGAGGAGCCCTTCACCTTCGCCATGGAGC
TGGATGACCTACCTAAGGAGCGGCTGAAGGAGCTCATCTTCCAGGAGACAGCACGCTTCCAGCCCGGAGT
GCTGGAGGCCCCCTAGTGACAGTAAAGGTGGATACGGATCCGAA
