>Addgene plasmid #73235 | MAPK3 | addgene partial sequence | sequence record 137223 | T7 5'-TAATACGACTCACTATAGGG-3'
ACTTTAAGAAGGAGATATACATATGCACCATCATCATCATCATTCTTCTGGTGTAGATCTGGGTACCGAG
AACCTGTACTTCCAATCCATGGCGGCGGCGGCGGCTCAGGGGGGCGGGGGCGGGGAGCCCCGTAGAACCG
AGGGGGTCGGCCCGGGGGTCCCGGGGGAGGTGGAGATGGTGAAGGGGCAGCCGTTCGACGTGGGCCCGCG
CTACACGCAGTTGCAGTACATCGGCGAGGGCGCGTACGGCATGGTCAGCTCGGCCTATGACCACGTGCGC
AAGACTCGCGTGGCCATCAAGAAGATCAGCCCCTTCGAACATCAGACCTACTGCCAGCGCACGCTCCGGG
AGATCCAGATCCTGCTGCGCTTCCGCCATGAGAATGTCATCGGCATCCGAGACATTCTGCGGGCGTCCAC
CCTGGAAGCCATGAGAGATGTCTACATTGTGCAGGACCTGATGGAGACTGACCTGTACAAGTTGCTGAAA
AGCCAGCAGCTGAGCAATGACCATATCTGCTACTTCCTCTACCAGATCCTGCGGGGCCTCAAGTACATCC
ACTCCGCCAACGTGCTCCACCGAGATCTAAAGCCCTCCAACCTGCTCATCAACACCACCTGCGACCTTAA
GATTTGTGATTTCGGCCTGGCCCGGATTGCCGATCCTGAGCATGACCACACCGGCTTCCTGACGGAGTAT
GTGGCTACGCGCTGGTACCGGGCCCCAGAGATCATGCTGAACTCCAAGGGCTATACCAAGTCCATCGACA
TCTGGTCTGTGGGCTGCATTCTGGCTGA
