>Addgene plasmid #73235 | MAPK3 | addgene partial sequence | sequence record 137224 | T7term 5'-GCTAGTTATTGCTCAGCGG-3'
TAGCAGCCGGATCTCAGTGGTGGTGGTGGTGGTGCTCGAGTGCGGCCGCAAGCTTGTCGACGGAGCTCGA
ATTCGGATCCGTATCCACCTTTACTGTCACTAGGGGGCCTCCAGCACTCCGGGCTGGAAGCGTGCTGTCT
CCTGGAAGATGAGCTCCTTCAGCCGCTCCTTAGGTAGGTCATCCAGCTCCATGGCGAAGGTGAAGGGCTC
CTCGGCCACTGGCTCATCCGTCGGGTCATAGTACTGCTCCAGGTAGGGGTGAGCCAGCGCTTCCTCCACT
GTGATCCGTTTATTGGGGTTAAAGGTTAACATCCGGTCCAGCAGGTCAAGGGCTTTGGAGTCTGACTTGG
GGAAAAGCTTGGCCCAAGCCACCTTGGTCTTGGAGGGCAGAGACTGTAGGTAGTTTCGGGCCTTCATGTT
GATGATACAATTCAGGTCCTCCTGGGATGGGGAGCCCAGGATGCCCAGAATGTGGTTGAGCTGATCCAGG
TAGTGCTTGCCAGGGAAGATGGGCCGGTTAGAGAGCATCTCAGCCAGAATGCAGCCCACAGACCAGATGT
CGATGGACTTGGTATAGCCCTTGGAGTTCAGCATGATCTCTGGGGCCCGGTACCAGCGCGTAGCCACATA
CTCCGTCAGGAAGCCGGTGTGGTCATGCTCAGGATCGGCAATCCGGGCCAGGCCGAAATCACAAATCTTA
AGGTCGCAGGTGGTGTTGATGAGCAGGTTGGAGGGCTTTAGATCTCGGTGGAGCACGTTGGCGGAGTGGA
TGTACTTGAGGCCCCGCAGGATCTGGTAGAGGAAGTAGCAGATATGGTCATTGCTCAGCTGCTGGCTTTT
CAGCAACTTGTACAGGTCAGTCTCCATCAGGTCCTGCACAATGTA
